Addgene plasmid #92434: pSpCas9(BB)-2A-Intron4-PAFAH1B1
Purpose: expresses Cas9 and gRNA targeting PAFAH1B1
Depositing lab: Ralf Brandes & Matthias Leisegang. Depositing organization: Goethe-Universitaet Frankfurt am Main. Publication: PAFAH1B1 and the lncRNA NONHSAT073641 maintain an angiogenic phenotype in human endothelial cells. Josipovic I, Fork C, Preussner J, Prior KK, Iloska D, Vasconez AE, Labocha S, Angioni C, Thomas D, Ferreiros N, Looso M, Pullamsetti SS, Geisslinger G, Steinhilber D, Brandes RP, Leisegang MS. Acta Physiol (Oxf). 2016 Apr 28. doi: 10.1111/apha.12700. PubMed 27124368.
Backbone
  Vector backbone: pSpCas9(BB)-2A-Puro (PX459) v2.0
  Vector type: Mammalian Expression, CRISPR
Growth in bacteria
  Bacterial resistance: Ampicillin, 100 μg/mL
  Growth temperature: 37°C
  Growth strain: DH5alpha
  Copy number: Unknown
Gene/Insert
  Gene/Insert name: PAFAH1B1
  gRNA/shRNA sequence: CACCGCATCAGA ACCATGCACGGTA
  Species: H. sapiens (human)
  Entrez Gene: PAFAH1B1 (a.k.a. LIS1, LIS2, MDCR, MDS, NudF, PAFAH)
  Cloning method: Restriction Enzyme; 5′ cloning site unknown (unknown if destroyed); 3′ cloning site unknown (unknown if destroyed)
Terms and licenses: Academic/Nonprofit Terms; Industry Terms: Not Available to Industry
How to cite: pSpCas9(BB)-2A-Intron4-PAFAH1B1 was a gift from Ralf Brandes & Matthias Leisegang (Addgene plasmid # 92434 ; http://n2t.net/addgene:92434 ; RRID:Addgene_92434)
