[The description below was written by a language model from this plasmid's Addgene catalogue record and pLannotate feature annotations shown in this document.]
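Description:
pSpCas9(BB)-2A-Intron4-PAFAH1B1 is an all-in-one mammalian CRISPR/Cas9 expression plasmid built on the pSpCas9(BB)-2A-Puro (PX459) v2.0 backbone and carrying a guide RNA directed against human PAFAH1B1 (also known as LIS1). It is about 9.2 kb. In bacteria it is maintained through a high-copy ColE1/pUC-type origin and selected with ampicillin via the β-lactamase gene. An M13/f1-type phage origin is also present. The annotation also picks up a single AAV2 ITR downstream of the polyadenylation signal, along with small fragments of bom and rop. These appear to be backbone remnants rather than functional elements, and one ITR alone does not make the plasmid an AAV packaging vector.

The plasmid contains two expression units. A human U6 RNA polymerase III promoter drives the guide RNA, with the PAFAH1B1-specific spacer sitting in the short gap between the promoter and the Streptococcus pyogenes gRNA scaffold. The construct name suggests the guide targets intron 4 of the gene, although the record does not say so elsewhere. The cloning sites used are also not recorded. Downstream, a hybrid promoter made of the CMV enhancer, the chicken β-actin promoter and a hybrid intron drives S. pyogenes Cas9. The software annotates Cas9 as adjoining N- and C-terminal portions, which together form one continuous coding sequence. Cas9 is followed by a nucleoplasmin nuclear localization signal. As the backbone name indicates, a 2A peptide then links it to puromycin N-acetyltransferase, and the transcript ends at a bGH polyadenylation signal.

Transfection into human cells therefore supplies nuclease, guide and a puromycin marker for enriching transfected cells. The stated purpose is Cas9-mediated targeting of PAFAH1B1, and the associated work studied this gene in human endothelial cells.
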