Features (pLannotate 1.2.2; 19 found; start..end, strand, type, name):
      1..241     +  promoter       U6 promoter: RNA polymerase III promoter for human U6 snRNA
    271..346     +  misc_RNA       gRNA scaffold: guide RNA scaffold for the Streptococcus pyogenes CRISPR/Cas9 system
    353..396     +  misc_RNA       gRNA scaffold (fragment): guide RNA scaffold for the Streptococcus pyogenes CRISPR/Cas9 system
    443..728     +  enhancer       CMV enhancer: human cytomegalovirus immediate early enhancer; contains an 18-bp deletion relative to the standard CMV enhancer
    730..1007    +  promoter       chicken β-actin promoter: No description available
   1008..1236    +  intron         hybrid intron: hybrid between chicken β-actin (CBA) and minute virus of mice (MMV) introns (Gray et al., 2011)
   1374..2975    +  CDS            Cas9(N): N-terminal portion of Streptococcus pyogenes Cas9 (Zetsche et al., 2015)
   2976..5474    +  CDS            Cas9(C): C-terminal portion of Streptococcus pyogenes Cas9 (Zetsche et al., 2015)
   5475..5522    +  CDS            nucleoplasmin NLS: bipartite nuclear localization signal from nucleoplasmin
   5592..6191    +  CDS            PuroR (fragment): puromycin N-acetyltransferase; pac from Streptomyces; confers resistance to puromycin
   6225..6336    +  polyA_signal   bGH poly(A) signal: bovine growth hormone polyadenylation signal
   6441..6581    +  repeat_region  AAV2 ITR: inverted terminal repeat of adeno-associated virus serotype 2 inverted
   6586..6637    -  misc_feature   bom (fragment): basis of mobility region from pBR322
   6656..7036    +  rep_origin     M13 ori (sequence partly withheld): M13 bacteriophage origin of replication; arrow indicates direction of (+) strand synthesis
   7112..7161    -  misc_feature   bom (fragment): basis of mobility region from pBR322
   7263..7298    -  CDS            rop (fragment): Rop protein, which maintains plasmids at low copy number; rop
   7393..7497    +  promoter       AmpR promoter: bla
   7498..8358    +  CDS            AmpR: β-lactamase; bla; confers resistance to ampicillin, carbenicillin, and related antibiotics
   8529..9117    +  rep_origin     ori: high-copy-number ColE1/pMB1/pBR322/pUC origin of replication
>Addgene plasmid #92434 | pSpCas9(BB)-2A-Intron4-PAFAH1B1 | depositor full sequence | sequence record 178518 | pSpCas9(BB)-2A-Intron4-PAFAH1B1 sequence 9178 bps
GAGGGCCTATTTCCCATGATTCCTTCATATTTGCATATACGATACAAGGCTGTTAGAGAGATAATTGGAA
TTAATTTGACTGTAAACACAAAGATATTAGTACAAAATACGTGACGTAGAAAGTAATAATTTCTTGGGTA
GTTTGCAGTTTTAAAATTATGTTTTAAAATGGACTATCATATGCTTACCGTAACTTGAAAGTATTTCGAT
TTCTTGGCTTTATATATCTTGTGGAAAGGACGAAACACCGCATCAGAACCATGCACGGTAGTTTTAGAGC
TAGAAATAGCAAGTTAAAATAAGGCTAGTCCGTTATCAACTTGAAAAAGTGGCACCGAGTCGGTGCTTTT
TTGTTTTAGAGCTAGAAATAGCAAGTTAAAATAAGGCTAGTCCGTTTTTAGCGCGTGCGCCAATTCTGCA
GACAAATGGCTCTAGAGGTACCCGTTACATAACTTACGGTAAATGGCCCGCCTGGCTGACCGCCCAACGA
CCCCCGCCCATTGACGTCAATAGTAACGCCAATAGGGACTTTCCATTGACGTCAATGGGTGGAGTATTTA
CGGTAAACTGCCCACTTGGCAGTACATCAAGTGTATCATATGCCAAGTACGCCCCCTATTGACGTCAATG
ACGGTAAATGGCCCGCCTGGCATTGTGCCCAGTACATGACCTTATGGGACTTTCCTACTTGGCAGTACAT
CTACGTATTAGTCATCGCTATTACCATGGTCGAGGTGAGCCCCACGTTCTGCTTCACTCTCCCCATCTCC
CCCCCCTCCCCACCCCCAATTTTGTATTTATTTATTTTTTAATTATTTTGTGCAGCGATGGGGGCGGGGG
GGGGGGGGGGGCGCGCGCCAGGCGGGGCGGGGCGGGGCGAGGGGCGGGGCGGGGCGAGGCGGAGAGGTGC
GGCGGCAGCCAATCAGAGCGGCGCGCTCCGAAAGTTTCCTTTTATGGCGAGGCGGCGGCGGCGGCGGCCC
TATAAAAAGCGAAGCGCGCGGCGGGCGGGAGTCGCTGCGACGCTGCCTTCGCCCCGTGCCCCGCTCCGCC
GCCGCCTCGCGCCGCCCGCCCCGGCTCTGACTGACCGCGTTACTCCCACAGGTGAGCGGGCGGGACGGCC
CTTCTCCTCCGGGCTGTAATTAGCTGAGCAAGAGGTAAGGGTTTAAGGGATGGTTGGTTGGTGGGGTATT
AATGTTTAATTACCTGGAGCACCTGCCTGAAATCACTTTTTTTCAGGTTGGACCGGTGCCACCATGGACT
ATAAGGACCACGACGGAGACTACAAGGATCATGATATTGATTACAAAGACGATGACGATAAGATGGCCCC
AAAGAAGAAGCGGAAGGTCGGTATCCACGGAGTCCCAGCAGCCGACAAGAAGTACAGCATCGGCCTGGAC
ATCGGCACCAACTCTGTGGGCTGGGCCGTGATCACCGACGAGTACAAGGTGCCCAGCAAGAAATTCAAGG
TGCTGGGCAACACCGACCGGCACAGCATCAAGAAGAACCTGATCGGAGCCCTGCTGTTCGACAGCGGCGA
AACAGCCGAGGCCACCCGGCTGAAGAGAACCGCCAGAAGAAGATACACCAGACGGAAGAACCGGATCTGC
TATCTGCAAGAGATCTTCAGCAACGAGATGGCCAAGGTGGACGACAGCTTCTTCCACAGACTGGAAGAGT
CCTTCCTGGTGGAAGAGGATAAGAAGCACGAGCGGCACCCCATCTTCGGCAACATCGTGGACGAGGTGGC
CTACCACGAGAAGTACCCCACCATCTACCACCTGAGAAAGAAACTGGTGGACAGCACCGACAAGGCCGAC
CTGCGGCTGATCTATCTGGCCCTGGCCCACATGATCAAGTTCCGGGGCCACTTCCTGATCGAGGGCGACC
TGAACCCCGACAACAGCGACGTGGACAAGCTGTTCATCCAGCTGGTGCAGACCTACAACCAGCTGTTCGA
GGAAAACCCCATCAACGCCAGCGGCGTGGACGCCAAGGCCATCCTGTCTGCCAGACTGAGCAAGAGCAGA
CGGCTGGAAAATCTGATCGCCCAGCTGCCCGGCGAGAAGAAGAATGGCCTGTTCGGAAACCTGATTGCCC
TGAGCCTGGGCCTGACCCCCAACTTCAAGAGCAACTTCGACCTGGCCGAGGATGCCAAACTGCAGCTGAG
CAAGGACACCTACGACGACGACCTGGACAACCTGCTGGCCCAGATCGGCGACCAGTACGCCGACCTGTTT
CTGGCCGCCAAGAACCTGTCCGACGCCATCCTGCTGAGCGACATCCTGAGAGTGAACACCGAGATCACCA
AGGCCCCCCTGAGCGCCTCTATGATCAAGAGATACGACGAGCACCACCAGGACCTGACCCTGCTGAAAGC
TCTCGTGCGGCAGCAGCTGCCTGAGAAGTACAAAGAGATTTTCTTCGACCAGAGCAAGAACGGCTACGCC
GGCTACATTGACGGCGGAGCCAGCCAGGAAGAGTTCTACAAGTTCATCAAGCCCATCCTGGAAAAGATGG
ACGGCACCGAGGAACTGCTCGTGAAGCTGAACAGAGAGGACCTGCTGCGGAAGCAGCGGACCTTCGACAA
CGGCAGCATCCCCCACCAGATCCACCTGGGAGAGCTGCACGCCATTCTGCGGCGGCAGGAAGATTTTTAC
CCATTCCTGAAGGACAACCGGGAAAAGATCGAGAAGATCCTGACCTTCCGCATCCCCTACTACGTGGGCC
CTCTGGCCAGGGGAAACAGCAGATTCGCCTGGATGACCAGAAAGAGCGAGGAAACCATCACCCCCTGGAA
CTTCGAGGAAGTGGTGGACAAGGGCGCTTCCGCCCAGAGCTTCATCGAGCGGATGACCAACTTCGATAAG
AACCTGCCCAACGAGAAGGTGCTGCCCAAGCACAGCCTGCTGTACGAGTACTTCACCGTGTATAACGAGC
TGACCAAAGTGAAATACGTGACCGAGGGAATGAGAAAGCCCGCCTTCCTGAGCGGCGAGCAGAAAAAGGC
CATCGTGGACCTGCTGTTCAAGACCAACCGGAAAGTGACCGTGAAGCAGCTGAAAGAGGACTACTTCAAG
AAAATCGAGTGCTTCGACTCCGTGGAAATCTCCGGCGTGGAAGATCGGTTCAACGCCTCCCTGGGCACAT
ACCACGATCTGCTGAAAATTATCAAGGACAAGGACTTCCTGGACAATGAGGAAAACGAGGACATTCTGGA
AGATATCGTGCTGACCCTGACACTGTTTGAGGACAGAGAGATGATCGAGGAACGGCTGAAAACCTATGCC
CACCTGTTCGACGACAAAGTGATGAAGCAGCTGAAGCGGCGGAGATACACCGGCTGGGGCAGGCTGAGCC
GGAAGCTGATCAACGGCATCCGGGACAAGCAGTCCGGCAAGACAATCCTGGATTTCCTGAAGTCCGACGG
CTTCGCCAACAGAAACTTCATGCAGCTGATCCACGACGACAGCCTGACCTTTAAAGAGGACATCCAGAAA
GCCCAGGTGTCCGGCCAGGGCGATAGCCTGCACGAGCACATTGCCAATCTGGCCGGCAGCCCCGCCATTA
AGAAGGGCATCCTGCAGACAGTGAAGGTGGTGGACGAGCTCGTGAAAGTGATGGGCCGGCACAAGCCCGA
GAACATCGTGATCGAAATGGCCAGAGAGAACCAGACCACCCAGAAGGGACAGAAGAACAGCCGCGAGAGA
ATGAAGCGGATCGAAGAGGGCATCAAAGAGCTGGGCAGCCAGATCCTGAAAGAACACCCCGTGGAAAACA
CCCAGCTGCAGAACGAGAAGCTGTACCTGTACTACCTGCAGAATGGGCGGGATATGTACGTGGACCAGGA
ACTGGACATCAACCGGCTGTCCGACTACGATGTGGACCATATCGTGCCTCAGAGCTTTCTGAAGGACGAC
TCCATCGACAACAAGGTGCTGACCAGAAGCGACAAGAACCGGGGCAAGAGCGACAACGTGCCCTCCGAAG
AGGTCGTGAAGAAGATGAAGAACTACTGGCGGCAGCTGCTGAACGCCAAGCTGATTACCCAGAGAAAGTT
CGACAATCTGACCAAGGCCGAGAGAGGCGGCCTGAGCGAACTGGATAAGGCCGGCTTCATCAAGAGACAG
CTGGTGGAAACCCGGCAGATCACAAAGCACGTGGCACAGATCCTGGACTCCCGGATGAACACTAAGTACG
ACGAGAATGACAAGCTGATCCGGGAAGTGAAAGTGATCACCCTGAAGTCCAAGCTGGTGTCCGATTTCCG
GAAGGATTTCCAGTTTTACAAAGTGCGCGAGATCAACAACTACCACCACGCCCACGACGCCTACCTGAAC
GCCGTCGTGGGAACCGCCCTGATCAAAAAGTACCCTAAGCTGGAAAGCGAGTTCGTGTACGGCGACTACA
AGGTGTACGACGTGCGGAAGATGATCGCCAAGAGCGAGCAGGAAATCGGCAAGGCTACCGCCAAGTACTT
CTTCTACAGCAACATCATGAACTTTTTCAAGACCGAGATTACCCTGGCCAACGGCGAGATCCGGAAGCGG
CCTCTGATCGAGACAAACGGCGAAACCGGGGAGATCGTGTGGGATAAGGGCCGGGATTTTGCCACCGTGC
GGAAAGTGCTGAGCATGCCCCAAGTGAATATCGTGAAAAAGACCGAGGTGCAGACAGGCGGCTTCAGCAA
AGAGTCTATCCTGCCCAAGAGGAACAGCGATAAGCTGATCGCCAGAAAGAAGGACTGGGACCCTAAGAAG
TACGGCGGCTTCGACAGCCCCACCGTGGCCTATTCTGTGCTGGTGGTGGCCAAAGTGGAAAAGGGCAAGT
CCAAGAAACTGAAGAGTGTGAAAGAGCTGCTGGGGATCACCATCATGGAAAGAAGCAGCTTCGAGAAGAA
TCCCATCGACTTTCTGGAAGCCAAGGGCTACAAAGAAGTGAAAAAGGACCTGATCATCAAGCTGCCTAAG
TACTCCCTGTTCGAGCTGGAAAACGGCCGGAAGAGAATGCTGGCCTCTGCCGGCGAACTGCAGAAGGGAA
ACGAACTGGCCCTGCCCTCCAAATATGTGAACTTCCTGTACCTGGCCAGCCACTATGAGAAGCTGAAGGG
CTCCCCCGAGGATAATGAGCAGAAACAGCTGTTTGTGGAACAGCACAAGCACTACCTGGACGAGATCATC
GAGCAGATCAGCGAGTTCTCCAAGAGAGTGATCCTGGCCGACGCTAATCTGGACAAAGTGCTGTCCGCCT
ACAACAAGCACCGGGATAAGCCCATCAGAGAGCAGGCCGAGAATATCATCCACCTGTTTACCCTGACCAA
TCTGGGAGCCCCTGCCGCCTTCAAGTACTTTGACACCACCATCGACCGGAAGAGGTACACCAGCACCAAA
GAGGTGCTGGACGCCACCCTGATCCACCAGAGCATCACCGGCCTGTACGAGACACGGATCGACCTGTCTC
AGCTGGGAGGCGACAAAAGGCCGGCGGCCACGAAAAAGGCCGGCCAGGCAAAAAAGAAAAAGGAATTCGG
CAGTGGAGAGGGCAGAGGAAGTCTGCTAACATGCGGTGACGTCGAGGAGAATCCTGGCCCAATGACCGAG
TACAAGCCCACGGTGCGCCTCGCCACCCGCGACGACGTCCCCAGGGCCGTACGCACCCTCGCCGCCGCGT
TCGCCGACTACCCCGCCACGCGCCACACCGTCGATCCGGACCGCCACATCGAGCGGGTCACCGAGCTGCA
AGAACTCTTCCTCACGCGCGTCGGGCTCGACATCGGCAAGGTGTGGGTCGCGGACGACGGCGCCGCGGTG
GCGGTCTGGACCACGCCGGAGAGCGTCGAAGCGGGGGCGGTGTTCGCCGAGATCGGCCCGCGCATGGCCG
AGTTGAGCGGTTCCCGGCTGGCCGCGCAGCAACAGATGGAAGGCCTCCTGGCGCCGCACCGGCCCAAGGA
GCCCGCGTGGTTCCTGGCCACCGTCGGAGTCTCGCCCGACCACCAGGGCAAGGGTCTGGGCAGCGCCGTC
GTGCTCCCCGGAGTGGAGGCGGCCGAGCGCGCCGGGGTGCCCGCCTTCCTGGAGACCTCCGCGCCCCGCA
ACCTCCCCTTCTACGAGCGGCTCGGCTTCACCGTCACCGCCGACGTCGAGGTGCCCGAAGGACCGCGCAC
CTGGTGCATGACCCGCAAGCCCGGTGCCTGAGAATTCTAACTAGAGCTCGCTGATCAGCCTCGACTGTGC
CTTCTAGTTGCCAGCCATCTGTTGTTTGCCCCTCCCCCGTGCCTTCCTTGACCCTGGAAGGTGCCACTCC
CACTGTCCTTTCCTAATAAAATGAGGAAATTGCATCGCATTGTCTGAGTAGGTGTCATTCTATTCTGGGG
GGTGGGGTGGGGCAGGACAGCAAGGGGGAGGATTGGGAAGAGAATAGCAGGCATGCTGGGGAGCGGCCGC
AGGAACCCCTAGTGATGGAGTTGGCCACTCCCTCTCTGCGCGCTCGCTCGCTCACTGAGGCCGGGCGACC
AAAGGTCGCCCGACGCCCGGGCTTTGCCCGGGCGGCCTCAGTGAGCGAGCGAGCGCGCAGCTGCCTGCAG
GGGCGCCTGATGCGGTATTTTCTCCTTACGCATCTGTGCGGTATTTCACACCGCATA
[142 nt withheld, positions 6638-6779]
C
[141 nt withheld, positions 6781-6921]
CCTTTGACGTTGGAGTCCACGTTCTTT
[37 nt withheld, positions 6949-6985]
ACCCTATCTCGGGCTATTCTTTTGATTTATAAGGGATTTTGCCGATTTCGGCCTATTGGTTAAAAAATGA
GCTGATTTAACAAAAATTTAACGCGAATTTTAACAAAATATTAACGTTTACAATTTTATGGTGCACTCTC
AGTACAATCTGCTCTGATGCCGCATAGTTAAGCCAGCCCCGACACCCGCCAACACCCGCTGACGCGCCCT
GACGGGCTTGTCTGCTCCCGGCATCCGCTTACAGACAAGCTGTGACCGTCTCCGGGAGCTGCATGTGTCA
GAGGTTTTCACCGTCATCACCGAAACGCGCGAGACGAAAGGGCCTCGTGATACGCCTATTTTTATAGGTT
AATGTCATGATAATAATGGTTTCTTAGACGTCAGGTGGCACTTTTCGGGGAAATGTGCGCGGAACCCCTA
TTTGTTTATTTTTCTAAATACATTCAAATATGTATCCGCTCATGAGACAATAACCCTGATAAATGCTTCA
ATAATATTGAAAAAGGAAGAGTATGAGTATTCAACATTTCCGTGTCGCCCTTATTCCCTTTTTTGCGGCA
TTTTGCCTTCCTGTTTTTGCTCACCCAGAAACGCTGGTGAAAGTAAAAGATGCTGAAGATCAGTTGGGTG
CACGAGTGGGTTACATCGAACTGGATCTCAACAGCGGTAAGATCCTTGAGAGTTTTCGCCCCGAAGAACG
TTTTCCAATGATGAGCACTTTTAAAGTTCTGCTATGTGGCGCGGTATTATCCCGTATTGACGCCGGGCAA
GAGCAACTCGGTCGCCGCATACACTATTCTCAGAATGACTTGGTTGAGTACTCACCAGTCACAGAAAAGC
ATCTTACGGATGGCATGACAGTAAGAGAATTATGCAGTGCTGCCATAACCATGAGTGATAACACTGCGGC
CAACTTACTTCTGACAACGATCGGAGGACCGAAGGAGCTAACCGCTTTTTTGCACAACATGGGGGATCAT
GTAACTCGCCTTGATCGTTGGGAACCGGAGCTGAATGAAGCCATACCAAACGACGAGCGTGACACCACGA
TGCCTGTAGCAATGGCAACAACGTTGCGCAAACTATTAACTGGCGAACTACTTACTCTAGCTTCCCGGCA
ACAATTAATAGACTGGATGGAGGCGGATAAAGTTGCAGGACCACTTCTGCGCTCGGCCCTTCCGGCTGGC
TGGTTTATTGCTGATAAATCTGGAGCCGGTGAGCGTGGAAGCCGCGGTATCATTGCAGCACTGGGGCCAG
ATGGTAAGCCCTCCCGTATCGTAGTTATCTACACGACGGGGAGTCAGGCAACTATGGATGAACGAAATAG
ACAGATCGCTGAGATAGGTGCCTCACTGATTAAGCATTGGTAACTGTCAGACCAAGTTTACTCATATATA
CTTTAGATTGATTTAAAACTTCATTTTTAATTTAAAAGGATCTAGGTGAAGATCCTTTTTGATAATCTCA
TGACCAAAATCCCTTAACGTGAGTTTTCGTTCCACTGAGCGTCAGACCCCGTAGAAAAGATCAAAGGATC
TTCTTGAGATCCTTTTTTTCTGCGCGTAATCTGCTGCTTGCAAACAAAAAAACCACCGCTACCAGCGGTG
GTTTGTTTGCCGGATCAAGAGCTACCAACTCTTTTTCCGAAGGTAACTGGCTTCAGCAGAGCGCAGATAC
CAAATACTGTCCTTCTAGTGTAGCCGTAGTTAGGCCACCACTTCAAGAACTCTGTAGCACCGCCTACATA
CCTCGCTCTGCTAATCCTGTTACCAGTGGCTGCTGCCAGTGGCGATAAGTCGTGTCTTACCGGGTTGGAC
TCAAGACGATAGTTACCGGATAAGGCGCAGCGGTCGGGCTGAACGGGGGGTTCGTGCACACAGCCCAGCT
TGGAGCGAACGACCTACACCGAACTGAGATACCTACAGCGTGAGCTATGAGAAAGCGCCACGCTTCCCGA
AGGGAGAAAGGCGGACAGGTATCCGGTAAGCGGCAGGGTCGGAACAGGAGAGCGCACGAGGGAGCTTCCA
GGGGGAAACGCCTGGTATCTTTATAGTCCTGTCGGGTTTCGCCACCTCTGACTTGAGCGTCGATTTTTGT
GATGCTCGTCAGGGGGGCGGAGCCTATGGAAAAACGCCAGCAACGCGGCCTTTTTACGGTTCCTGGCCTT
TTGCTGGCCTTTTGCTCACATGT
