>Addgene plasmid #92434 | pSpCas9(BB)-2A-Intron4-PAFAH1B1 | addgene partial sequence | sequence record 182376 | Addgene Partial NGS Result
GCGGGGCGGGGCGGGGCGAGGGGCGGGGCGGGGCGAGGCGGAGAGGTGCGGCGGCAGCCAATCAGAGCGG
CGCGCTCCGAAAGTTTCCTTTTATGGCGAGGCGGCGGCGGCGGCGGCCCTATAAAAAGCGAAGCGCGCGG
CGGGCGGGAGTCGCTGCGCGCTGCCTTCGCCCCGTGCCCCGCTCCGCCGCCGCCTCGCGCCGCCCGCCCC
GGCTCTGACTGACCGCGTTACTCCCACAGGTGAGCGGGCGGGACGGCCCTTCTCCTCCGGGCTGTAATTA
GCTGAGCAAGAGGTAAGGGTTTAAGGGATGGTTGGTTGGTGGGGTATTAATGTTTAATTACCTGGAGCAC
CTGCCTGAAATCACTTTTTTTCAGGTTGGACCGGTGCCACCATGGACTATAAGGACCACGACGGAGACTA
CAAGGATCATGATATTGATTACAAAGACGATGACGATAAGATGGCCCCAAAGAAGAAGCGGAAGGTCGGT
ATCCACGGAGTCCCAGCAGCCGACAAGAAGTACAGCATCGGCCTGGACATCGGCACCAACTCTGTGGGCT
GGGCCGTGATCACCGACGAGTACAAGGTGCCCAGCAAGAAATTCAAGGTGCTGGGCAACACCGACCGGCA
CAGCATCAAGAAGAACCTGATCGGAGCCCTGCTGTTCGACAGCGGCGAAACAGCCGAGGCCACCCGGCTG
AAGAGAACCGCCAGAAGAAGATACACCAGACGGAAGAACCGGATCTGCTATCTGCAAGAGATCTTCAGCA
ACGAGATGGCCAAGGTGGACGACAGCTTCTTCCACAGACTGGAAGAGTCCTTCCTGGTGGAAGAGGATAA
GAAGCACGAGCGGCACCCCATCTTCGGCAACATCGTGGACGAGGTGGCCTACCACGAGAAGTACCCCACC
ATCTACCACCTGAGAAAGAAACTGGTGGACAGCACCGACAAGGCCGACCTGCGGCTGATCTATCTGGCCC
TGGCCCACATGATCAAGTTCCGGGGCCACTTCCTGATCGAGGGCGACCTGAACCCCGACAACAGCGACGT
GGACAAGCTGTTCATCCAGCTGGTGCAGACCTACAACCAGCTGTTCGAGGAAAACCCCATCAACGCCAGC
GGCGTGGACGCCAAGGCCATCCTGTCTGCCAGACTGAGCAAGAGCAGACGGCTGGAAAATCTGATCGCCC
AGCTGCCCGGCGAGAAGAAGAATGGCCTGTTCGGAAACCTGATTGCCCTGAGCCTGGGCCTGACCCCCAA
CTTCAAGAGCAACTTCGACCTGGCCGAGGATGCCAAACTGCAGCTGAGCAAGGACACCTACGACGACGAC
CTGGACAACCTGCTGGCCCAGATCGGCGACCAGTACGCCGACCTGTTTCTGGCCGCCAAGAACCTGTCCG
ACGCCATCCTGCTGAGCGACATCCTGAGAGTGAACACCGAGATCACCAAGGCCCCCCTGAGCGCCTCTAT
GATCAAGAGATACGACGAGCACCACCAGGACCTGACCCTGCTGAAAGCTCTCGTGCGGCAGCAGCTGCCT
GAGAAGTACAAAGAGATTTTCTTCGACCAGAGCAAGAACGGCTACGCCGGCTACATTGACGGCGGAGCCA
GCCAGGAAGAGTTCTACAAGTTCATCAAGCCCATCCTGGAAAAGATGGACGGCACCGAGGAACTGCTCGT
GAAGCTGAACAGAGAGGACCTGCTGCGGAAGCAGCGGACCTTCGACAACGGCAGCATCCCCCACCAGATC
CACCTGGGAGAGCTGCACGCCATTCTGCGGCGGCAGGAAGATTTTTACCCATTCCTGAAGGACAACCGGG
AAAAGATCGAGAAGATCCTGACCTTCCGCATCCCCTACTACGTGGGCCCTCTGGCCAGGGGAAACAGCAG
ATTCGCCTGGATGACCAGAAAGAGCGAGGAAACCATCACCCCCTGGAACTTCGAGGAAGTGGTGGACAAG
GGCGCTTCCGCCCAGAGCTTCATCGAGCGGATGACCAACTTCGATAAGAACCTGCCCAACGAGAAGGTGC
TGCCCAAGCACAGCCTGCTGTACGAGTACTTCACCGTGTATAACGAGCTGACCAAAGTGAAATACGTGAC
CGAGGGAATGAGAAAGCCCGCCTTCCTGAGCGGCGAGCAGAAAAAGGCCATCGTGGACCTGCTGTTCAAG
ACCAACCGGAAAGTGACCGTGAAGCAGCTGAAAGAGGACTACTTCAAGAAAATCGAGTGCTTCGACTCCG
TGGAAATCTCCGGCGTGGAAGATCGGTTCAACGCCTCCCTGGGCACATACCACGATCTGCTGAAAATTAT
CAAGGACAAGGACTTCCTGGACAATGAGGAAAACGAGGACATTCTGGAAGATATCGTGCTGACCCTGACA
CTGTTTGAGGACAGAGAGATGATCGAGGAACGGCTGAAAACCTATGCCCACCTGTTCGACGACAAAGTGA
TGAAGCAGCTGAAGCGGCGGAGATACACCGGCTGGGGCAGGCTGAGCCGGAAGCTGATCAACGGCATCCG
GGACAAGCAGTCCGGCAAGACAATCCTGGATTTCCTGAAGTCCGACGGCTTCGCCAACAGAAACTTCATG
CAGCTGATCCACGACGACAGCCTGACCTTTAAAGAGGACATCCAGAAAGCCCAGGTGTCCGGCCAGGGCG
ATAGCCTGCACGAGCACATTGCCAATCTGGCCGGCAGCCCCGCCATTAAGAAGGGCATCCTGCAGACAGT
GAAGGTGGTGGACGAGCTCGTGAAAGTGATGGGCCGGCACAAGCCCGAGAACATCGTGATCGAAATGGCC
AGAGAGAACCAGACCACCCAGAAGGGACAGAAGAACAGCCGCGAGAGAATGAAGCGGATCGAAGAGGGCA
TCAAAGAGCTGGGCAGCCAGATCCTGAAAGAACACCCCGTGGAAAACACCCAGCTGCAGAACGAGAAGCT
GTACCTGTACTACCTGCAGAATGGGCGGGATATGTACGTGGACCAGGAACTGGACATCAACCGGCTGTCC
GACTACGATGTGGACCATATCGTGCCTCAGAGCTTTCTGAAGGACGACTCCATCGACAACAAGGTGCTGA
CCAGAAGCGACAAGAACCGGGGCAAGAGCGACAACGTGCCCTCCGAAGAGGTCGTGAAGAAGATGAAGAA
CTACTGGCGGCAGCTGCTGAACGCCAAGCTGATTACCCAGAGAAAGTTCGACAATCTGACCAAGGCCGAG
AGAGGCGGCCTGAGCGAACTGGATAAGGCCGGCTTCATCAAGAGACAGCTGGTGGAAACCCGGCAGATCA
CAAAGCACGTGGCACAGATCCTGGACTCCCGGATGAACACTAAGTACGACGAGAATGACAAGCTGATCCG
GGAAGTGAAAGTGATCACCCTGAAGTCCAAGCTGGTGTCCGATTTCCGGAAGGATTTCCAGTTTTACAAA
GTGCGCGAGATCAACAACTACCACCACGCCCACGACGCCTACCTGAACGCCGTCGTGGGAACCGCCCTGA
TCAAAAAGTACCCTAAGCTGGAAAGCGAGTTCGTGTACGGCGACTACAAGGTGTACGACGTGCGGAAGAT
GATCGCCAAGAGCGAGCAGGAAATCGGCAAGGCTACCGCCAAGTACTTCTTCTACAGCAACATCATGAAC
TTTTTCAAGACCGAGATTACCCTGGCCAACGGCGAGATCCGGAAGCGGCCTCTGATCGAGACAAACGGCG
AAACCGGGGAGATCGTGTGGGATAAGGGCCGGGATTTTGCCACCGTGCGGAAAGTGCTGAGCATGCCCCA
AGTGAATATCGTGAAAAAGACCGAGGTGCAGACAGGCGGCTTCAGCAAAGAGTCTATCCTGCCCAAGAGG
AACAGCGATAAGCTGATCGCCAGAAAGAAGGACTGGGACCCTAAGAAGTACGGCGGCTTCGACAGCCCCA
CCGTGGCCTATTCTGTGCTGGTGGTGGCCAAAGTGGAAAAGGGCAAGTCCAAGAAACTGAAGAGTGTGAA
AGAGCTGCTGGGGATCACCATCATGGAAAGAAGCAGCTTCGAGAAGAATCCCATCGACTTTCTGGAAGCC
AAGGGCTACAAAGAAGTGAAAAAGGACCTGATCATCAAGCTGCCTAAGTACTCCCTGTTCGAGCTGGAAA
ACGGCCGGAAGAGAATGCTGGCCTCTGCCGGCGAACTGCAGAAGGGAAACGAACTGGCCCTGCCCTCCAA
ATATGTGAACTTCCTGTACCTGGCCAGCCACTATGAGAAGCTGAAGGGCTCCCCCGAGGATAATGAGCAG
AAACAGCTGTTTGTGGAACAGCACAAGCACTACCTGGACGAGATCATCGAGCAGATCAGCGAGTTCTCCA
AGAGAGTGATCCTGGCCGACGCTAATCTGGACAAAGTGCTGTCCGCCTACAACAAGCACCGGGATAAGCC
CATCAGAGAGCAGGCCGAGAATATCATCCACCTGTTTACCCTGACCAATCTGGGAGCCCCTGCCGCCTTC
AAGTACTTTGACACCACCATCGACCGGAAGAGGTACACCAGCACCAAAGAGGTGCTGGACGCCACCCTGA
TCCACCAGAGCATCACCGGCCTGTACGAGACACGGATCGACCTGTCTCAGCTGGGAGGCGACAAAAGGCC
GGCGGCCACGAAAAAGGCCGGCCAGGCAAAAAAGAAAAAGGAATTCGGCAGTGGAGAGGGCAGAGGAAGT
CTGCTAACATGCGGTGACGTCGAGGAGAATCCTGGCCCAATGACCGAGTACAAGCCCACGGTGCGCCTCG
CCACCCGCGACGACGTCCCCAGGGCCGTACGCACCCTCGCCGCCGCGTTCGCCGACTACCCCGCCACGCG
CCACACCGTCGATCCGGACCGCCACATCGAGCGGGTCACCGAGCTGCAAGAACTCTTCCTCACGCGCGTC
GGGCTCGACATCGGCAAGGTGTGGGTCGCGGACGACGGCGCCGCGGTGGCGGTCTGGACCACGCCGGAGA
GCGTCGAAGCGGGGGCGGTGTTCGCCGAGATCGGCCCGCGCATGGCCGAGTTGAGCGGTTCCCGGCTGGC
CGCGCAGCAACAGATGGAAGGCCTCCTGGCGCCGCACCGGCCCAAGGAGCCCGCGTGGTTCCTGGCCACC
GTCGGAGTCTCGCCCGACCACCAGGGCAAGGGTCTGGGCAGCGCCGTCGTGCTCCCCGGAGTGGAGGCGG
CCGAGCGCGCCGGGGTGCCCGCCTTCCTGGAGACCTCCGCGCCCCGCAACCTCCCCTTCTACGAGCGGCT
CGGCTTCACCGTCACCGCCGACGTCGAGGTGCCCGAAGGACCGCGCACCTGGTGCATGACCCGCAAGCCC
GGTGCCTGAGAATTCTAACTAGAGCTCGCTGATCAGCCTCGACTGTGCCTTCTAGTTGCCAGCCATCTGT
TGTTTGCCCCTCCCCCGTGCCTTCCTTGACCCTGGAAGGTGCCACTCCCACTGTCCTTTCCTAATAAAAT
GAGGAAATTGCATCGCATTGTCTGAGTAGGTGTCATTCTATTCTGGGGGGTGGGGTGGGGCAGGACAGCA
AGGGGGAGGATTGGGAAGAGAATAGCAGGCATGCTGGGGAGCGGCCGCAGGAACCCCTAGTGATGGAGTT
GGCCACTCCCTCTCTGCGCGCTCGCTCGCTCACTGAGGCCGGGCGACCAAAGGTCGCCCGACGCCCGGGC
TTTGCCCGGGCGGCCTCAGTGAGCGAGCGAGCGCGCAGCTGCCTGCAGGGGCGCCTGATGCGGTATTTTC
TCCTTACGCATCTGTGCGGTATTTCACACCGCATA
[95 nt withheld, positions 5776-5870]
T
[46 nt withheld, positions 5872-5917]
C
[141 nt withheld, positions 5919-6059]
CCTTTGACGTTGGAGTCCACGTTCTTT
[37 nt withheld, positions 6087-6123]
ACTCTATCTCGGGCTATTCTTTTGATTTATAAGGGATTTTGCCGATTTCGGTCTATTGGTTAAAAAATGA
GCTGATTTAACAAAAATTTAACGCGAATTTTAACAAAATATTAACGTTTACAATTTTATGGTGCACTCTC
AGTACAATCTGCTCTGATGCCGCATAGTTAAGCCAGCCCCGACACCCGCCAACACCCGCTGACGCGCCCT
GACGGGCTTGTCTGCTCCCGGCATCCGCTTACAGACAAGCTGTGACCGTCTCCGGGAGCTGCATGTGTCA
GAGGTTTTCACCGTCATCACCGAAACGCGCGAGACGAAAGGGCCTCGTGATACGCCTATTTTTATAGGTT
AATGTCATGATAATAATGGTTTCTTAGACGTCAGGTGGCACTTTTCGGGGAAATGTGCGCGGAACCCCTA
TTTGTTTATTTTTCTAAATACATTCAAATATGTATCCGCTCATGAGACAATAACCCTGATAAATGCTTCA
ATAATATTGAAAAAGGAAGAGTATGAGTATTCAACATTTCCGTGTCGCCCTTATTCCCTTTTTTGCGGCA
TTTTGCCTTCCTGTTTTTGCTCACCCAGAAACGCTGGTGAAAGTAAAAGATGCTGAAGATCAGTTGGGTG
CACGAGTGGGTTACATCGAACTGGATCTCAACAGCGGTAAGATCCTTGAGAGTTTTCGCCCCGAAGAACG
TTTTCCAATGATGAGCACTTTTAAAGTTCTGCTATGTGGCGCGGTATTATCCCGTATTGACGCCGGGCAA
GAGCAACTCGGTCGCCGCATACACTATTCTCAGAATGACTTGGTTGAGTACTCACCAGTCACAGAAAAGC
ATCTTACGGATGGCATGACAGTAAGAGAATTATGCAGTGCTGCCATAACCATGAGTGATAACACTGCGGC
CAACTTACTTCTGACAACGATCGGAGGACCGAAGGAGCTAACCGCTTTTTTGCACAACATGGGGGATCAT
GTAACTCGCCTTGATCGTTGGGAACCGGAGCTGAATGAAGCCATACCAAACGACGAGCGTGACACCACGA
TGCCTGTAGCAATGGCAACAACGTTGCGCAAACTATTAACTGGCGAACTACTTACTCTAGCTTCCCGGCA
ACAATTAATAGACTGGATGGAGGCGGATAAAGTTGCAGGACCACTTCTGCGCTCGGCCCTTCCGGCTGGC
TGGTTTATTGCTGATAAATCTGGAGCCGGTGAGCGTGGAAGCCGCGGTATCATTGCAGCACTGGGGCCAG
ATGGTAAGCCCTCCCGTATCGTAGTTATCTACACGACGGGGAGTCAGGCAACTATGGATGAACGAAATAG
ACAGATCGCTGAGATAGGTGCCTCACTGATTAAGCATTGGTAACTGTCAGACCAAGTTTACTCATATATA
CTTTAGATTGATTTAAAACTTCATTTTTAATTTAAAAGGATCTAGGTGAAGATCCTTTTTGATAATCTCA
TGACCAAAATCCCTTAACGTGAGTTTTCGTTCCACTGAGCGTCAGACCCCGTAGAAAAGATCAAAGGATC
TTCTTGAGATCCTTTTTTTCTGCGCGTAATCTGCTGCTTGCAAACAAAAAAACCACCGCTACCAGCGGTG
GTTTGTTTGCCGGATCAAGAGCTACCAACTCTTTTTCCGAAGGTAACTGGCTTCAGCAGAGCGCAGATAC
CAAATACTGTTCTTCTAGTGTAGCCGTAGTTAGGCCACCACTTCAAGAACTCTGTAGCACCGCCTACATA
CCTCGCTCTGCTAATCCTGTTACCAGTGGCTGCTGCCAGTGGCGATAAGTCGTGTCTTACCGGGTTGGAC
TCAAGACGATAGTTACCGGATAAGGCGCAGCGGTCGGGCTGAACGGGGGGTTCGTGCACACAGCCCAGCT
TGGAGCGAACGACCTACACCGAACTGAGATACCTACAGCGTGAGCTATGAGAAAGCGCCACGCTTCCCGA
AGGGAGAAAGGCGGACAGGTATCCGGTAAGCGGCAGGGTCGGAACAGGAGAGCGCACGAGGGAGCTTCCA
GGGGGAAACGCCTGGTATCTTTATAGTCCTGTCGGGTTTCGCCACCTCTGACTTGAGCGTCGATTTTTGT
GATGCTCGTCAGGGGGGCGGAGCCTATGGAAAAACGCCAGCAACGCGGCCTTTTTACGGTTCCTGGCCTT
TTGCTGGCCTTTTGCTCACATGTGAGGGCCTATTTCCCATGATTCCTTCATATTTGCATATACGATACAA
GGCTGTTAGAGAGATAATTGGAATTAATTTGACTGTAAACACAAAGATATTAGTACAAAATACGTGACGT
AGAAAGTAATAATTTCTTGGGTAGTTTGCAGTTTTAAAATTATGTTTTAAAATGGACTATCATATGCTTA
CCGTAACTTGAAAGTATTTCGATTTCTTGGCTTTATATATCTTGTGGAAAGGACGAAACACCGCATCAGA
ACCATGCACGGTAGTTTTAGAGCTAGAAATAGCAAGTTAAAATAAGGCTAGTCCGTTATCAACTTGAAAA
AGTGGCACCGAGTCGGTGCTTTTTTGTTTTAGAGCTAGAAATAGCAAGTTAAAATAAGGCTAGTCCGTTT
TTAGCGCGTGCGCCAATTCTGCAGACAAATGGCTCTAGAGGTACCCGTTACATAACTTACGGTAAATGGC
CCGCCTGGCTGACCGCCCAACGACCCCCGCCCATTGACGTCAATAGTAACGCCAATAGGGACTTTCCATT
GACGTCAATGGGTGGAGTATTTACGGTAAACTGCCCACTTGGCAGTACATCAAGTGTATCATATGCCAAG
TACGCCCCCTATTGACGTCAATGACGGTAAATGGCCCGCCTGGCATTGTGCCCAGTACATGACCTTATGG
GACTTTCCTACTTGGCAGTACATCTACGTATTAGTCATCGCTATTACCATGGTCGAGGTGAGCCCCACGT
TCTGCTTCACTCTCCCCATCTCCCCCCCCTCCCCACCCCCAATTTTGTATTTATTTATTTTTTAATTATT
TTGTGCAGCGATGGGG
